Addgene plasmid #192371: LLP728_L2_pV01_0I_FRT-TB-rLUC_TCTP-fLUC
Purpose: To test for the repressive potential of the Transcription Block (TB) with the FRT sites around it.
Depositing lab: Ryan Lister. Depositing organization: University of Western Australia. Publication: Synthetic memory circuits for stable cell reprogramming in plants. Lloyd JPB, Ly F, Gong P, Pflueger J, Swain T, Pflueger C, Fourie E, Khan MA, Kidd BN, Lister R. Nat Biotechnol. 2022 Jul 4. pii: 10.1038/s41587-022-01383-2. doi: 10.1038/s41587-022-01383-2. PubMed 35788565.
Backbone
  Vector backbone: pAGM4673
  Backbone manufacturer: Sylvestre Marillonnet
  Vector type: Plant Expression, Synthetic Biology
Growth in bacteria
  Bacterial resistance: Kanamycin, 50 μg/mL
  Growth temperature: 30°C
  Growth strain: DH5alpha
  Copy number: Unknown
Gene/Insert
  Gene/Insert name: Act2::FRT-TB-FRT::Rluc
  Species: Renilla reniformis
  Tag / fusion protein: PEST (C terminal on insert)
  Cloning method: Restriction Enzyme; 5′ cloning site unknown (unknown if destroyed)
Terms and licenses: Academic/Nonprofit Terms; Industry Terms: Not Available to Industry
Depositor comments: Other genes: TCTP1::Fluc
How to cite: LLP728_L2_pV01_0I_FRT-TB-rLUC_TCTP-fLUC was a gift from Ryan Lister (Addgene plasmid # 192371 ; http://n2t.net/addgene:192371 ; RRID:Addgene_192371)
