[The description below was written by a language model from this plasmid's Addgene catalogue record and pLannotate feature annotations shown in this document.]
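Description:
LLP728_L2_pV01_0I_FRT-TB-rLUC_TCTP-fLUC is a Level 2 plant binary vector built in the pAGM4673 backbone and catalogued for plant expression and synthetic biology. The backbone carries a high-copy ColE1/pUC-type origin for propagation in E. coli, together with the broad-host-range IncP oriV and its replication initiator gene trfA, which generally allow maintenance in Agrobacterium. Selection in bacteria is by a kanamycin resistance gene (aphA-3) driven by the bla promoter. Nopaline-type left and right T-DNA border repeats flank the payload, marking the segment that can be transferred into plant cells. No plant selectable marker is annotated.

The T-DNA holds two luciferase units. In the test unit, described in the record as Act2::FRT-TB-FRT::Rluc, a transcription block made of a synthetic poly(A) signal and a human α2-globin RNA polymerase II pause site is bracketed by two minimal FRT sites in the same orientation. This block is placed within the TMV Ω translational enhancer leader, upstream of Renilla luciferase. The Renilla coding region is interrupted by the potato ST-LS1 IV2 intron, which restricts expression to eukaryotic cells. It carries a C-terminal PEST degradation tag, which the annotation identifies as a DREB2A fragment, and ends with a CaMV poly(A) signal. The second unit, TCTP1::Fluc according to the depositor, encodes firefly luciferase followed by the Ti plasmid gene 7 terminator and presumably serves as a normalising reference. Neither the Act2 nor the TCTP1 promoter is annotated in the feature table.

The stated purpose is to measure how strongly the FRT-flanked transcription block represses downstream expression. The FRT arrangement would permit FLP-mediated excision of the block, consistent with recombinase-based memory circuits in plants.
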