Features (pLannotate 1.2.2; 19 found; start..end, strand, type, name):
    824..844     +  misc_feature   TMV Ω (fragment): translational enhancer from the tobacco mosaic virus 5'-leader sequence (Gallie et al., 1988)
    845..878     +  protein_bind   FRT (minimal): supports FLP-mediated excision but not integration (Turan and Bode, 2011) FLP recombinase from the Saccharomyces cerevisiae 2μ plasmid
    879..927     +  polyA_signal   poly(A) signal: synthetic polyadenylation signal
    941..1032    +  misc_feature   pause site: RNA polymerase II transcriptional pause signal from the human α2 globin gene
   1033..1066    +  protein_bind   FRT (minimal): supports FLP-mediated excision but not integration (Turan and Bode, 2011) FLP recombinase from the Saccharomyces cerevisiae 2μ plasmid
   1067..1101    +  misc_feature   TMV Ω (fragment): translational enhancer from the tobacco mosaic virus 5'-leader sequence (Gallie et al., 1988)
   1133..1321    +  intron         IV2 intron: modified second intron of the potato ST-LS1 gene (Vancanneyt et al., 1990)
   1319..2224    +  CDS            LUCI_RENRE: Experimental evidence at protein level: Swiss-Prot protein existence level 1. Upon binding the substrate, the enzyme catalyzes an oxygenation, producing a very short-lived hydroperoxide that cyclizes into a dioxetanone structure, which collapses, releasing a CO(2) molecule. The spontaneous breakdown of the dioxetanone releases the energy (about 50 kcal/mole) that is necessary to generate the excited state of the coelenteramide product, which is the singlet form of the monoanion. In vivo the product undergoes the process of nonradiative energy transfer to an accessory protein, a green fluoresce
   2231..2305    +  CDS            DREB2A (fragment): DRE2A_ARATH - Also known as ERF045. Experimental evidence at protein level: Swiss-Prot protein existence level 1. Transcriptional activator that binds specifically to the DNA sequence 5'-[AG]CCGAC-3'. Binding to the C-repeat/DRE element mediates high salinity- and dehydration-inducible transcription. From Arabidopsis thaliana (Mouse-ear cress).
   2349..2523    +  polyA_signal   CaMV poly(A) signal: cauliflower mosaic virus polyadenylation signal
   2911..4560    +  CDS            LUCI_PHOPY: Experimental evidence at protein level: Swiss-Prot protein existence level 1. Produces green light with a wavelength of 562 nm. From Photinus pyralis (Common eastern firefly) (Lampyris pyralis).
   4583..4783    +  terminator     gene 7 terminator: transcription terminator for octopine-type Ti plasmid gene 7
   4847..4871    +  misc_feature   RB T-DNA repeat: right border repeat from nopaline C58 T-DNA
   4968..5599    +  rep_origin     oriV: incP origin of replication
   5690..5794    +  promoter       AmpR promoter: bla
   5795..6589    +  CDS            KanR: aminoglycoside phosphotransferase; aphA-3; confers resistance to kanamycin
   6760..7348    +  rep_origin     ori: high-copy-number ColE1/pMB1/pBR322/pUC origin of replication
   7684..8829    +  CDS            trfA: TRFA_ECOLX - Experimental evidence at protein level: Swiss-Prot protein existence level 1. Also involved in plasmid copy number control, promoting intermolecular coupling of protein bound iterons at oriV, which inhibits replication initiation. From Escherichia coli.
   8978..9002    +  misc_feature   LB T-DNA repeat: left border repeat from nopaline C58 T-DNA
>Addgene plasmid #192371 | LLP728_L2_pV01_0I_FRT-TB-rLUC_TCTP-fLUC | addgene full sequence | sequence record 378280 | Addgene NGS Result
GTGCCGAATTCGGATCCGGAGTCGACAAAATTTAGAACGAACTTAATTATGATCTCAAATACATTGATAC
ATATCTCATCTAGATCTAGGTTATCATTATGTAAGAAAGTTTTGACGAATATGGCACGACAAAATGGCTA
GACTCGATGTAATTGGTATCTCAACTCAACATTATACTTATACCAAACATTAGTTAGACAAAATTTAAAC
AACTATTTTTTATGTATGCAAGAGTCAGCATATGTATAATTGATTCAGAATCGTTTTGACGAGTTCGGAT
GTAGTAGTAGCCATTATTTAATGTACATACTAATCGTGAATAGTGAATATGATGAAACATTGTATCTTAT
TGTATAAATATCCATAAACACATCATGAAAGACACTTTCTTTCACGGTCTGAATTAATTATGATACAATT
CTAATAGAAAACGAATTAAATTACGTTGAATTGTATGAAATCTAATTGAACAAGCCAACCACGACGACGA
CTAACGTTGCCTGGATTGACTCGGTTTAAGTTAACCACTAAAAAAACGGAGCTGTCATGTAACACGCGGA
TCGAGCAGGTCACAGTCATGAAGCCATCAAAGCAAAAGAACTAATCCAAGGGCTGAGATGATTAATTAGT
TTAAAAATTAGTTAACACGAGGGAAAAGGCTGTCTGACAGCCAGGTCACGTTATCTTTACCTGTGGTCGA
AATGATTCGTGTCTGTCGATTTTAATTATTTTTTTGAAAGGCCGAAAATAAAGTTGTAAGAGATAAACCC
GCCTATATAAATTCATATATTTTCCTCTCCGCTTTGAATACTGTATTTTTACAACAATTACCAACAACAA
CAAAGAAGTTCCTATTCTCTAGAAAGTATAGGAACTTCAATAAAATATCTTTATTTTCATTACATCTGTG
TGTTGGTTTTTTGTGTGAATCGATAGTACTAACATACGCTCTCCATCAAAACAAAACGAAACAAAACAAA
CTAGCAAAATAGGCTGTCCCCAGTGCAAGTGCAGGTGCCAGAACATTTCTCTGAAGTTCCTATTCTCTAG
AAAGTATAGGAACTTCCAACAAACAACATTACAATTACTATTTACAATTACAATGACTTCAAAGGTGTAT
GATCCTGAGCAGGTAAGTTTCTGCTTCTACCTTTGATATATATATAATAATTATCATTAATTAGTAGTAA
TATAATATTTCAAATATTTTTTTCAAAATAAAAGAATGTAGTATATAGCAATTGCTTTTCTGTAGTTTAT
AAGTGTGTATATTTTAATTTATAACTTTTCTAATATATGACCAAAATTTGTTGATGTGCAGAGAAAAAGA
ATGATAACTGGTCCACAATGGTGGGCAAGATGTAAACAGATGAACGTGCTTGATTCTTTCATTAATTACT
ACGATTCAGAAAAGCACGCTGAGAATGCAGTTATCTTTCTTCACGGAAACGCTGCATCTTCATATTTGTG
GAGACATGTTGTGCCTCACATTGAACCAGTGGCTAGGTGTATTATCCCAGATCTTATCGGAATGGGAAAG
TCTGGTAAATCTGGAAATGGTTCTTACAGACTTTTGGATCATTATAAGTACCTCACAGCTTGGTTCGAAC
TTCTCAACTTACCTAAGAAGATTATTTTCGTTGGACACGATTGGGGTGCTTGCTTGGCATTCCATTACTC
ATACGAACACCAAGATAAGATCAAAGCTATAGTTCATGCAGAGAGTGTTGTGGATGTGATAGAATCTTGG
GATGAGTGGCCAGATATTGAAGAGGATATTGCTTTGATCAAGTCTGAAGAGGGAGAAAAGATGGTTCTCG
AAAATAACTTTTTCGTGGAAACTATGCTTCCTTCAAAGATTATGAGAAAATTGGAACCAGAAGAGTTTGC
TGCATATCTCGAACCTTTCAAGGAAAAAGGAGAGGTTAGAAGGCCAACACTCAGTTGGCCTAGGGAAATA
CCATTAGTTAAGGGAGGTAAACCTGATGTTGTGCAGATCGTGAGAAATTATAACGCTTACCTTAGGGCAT
CAGATGATTTGCCTAAGATGTTCATCGAGTCAGATCCAGGATTTTTCAGTAATGCTATAGTTGAAGGTGC
AAAGAAATTTCCAAACACCGAGTTCGTTAAGGTGAAAGGATTGCATTTCTCACAAGAAGATGCTCCTGAT
GAGATGGGAAAGTATATTAAGTCTTTTGTTGAAAGAGTGCTCAAAAACGAGCAGGGTTCTCGATCTGATG
CTTCTGAAGTAACGTCAACAAGCTCCCAGTCTGAGGTATGCACAGTGGAAACGCCAGGTTGTGTTGGTTC
TTAAGCTTCTCTAGCTAGAGTCGATCGACAAGCTCGAGTTTCTCCATAATAATGTGTGAGTAGTTCCCAG
ATAAGGGAATTAGGGTTCCTATAGGGTTTCGCTCATGTGTTGAGCATATAAGAAACCCTTAGTATGTATT
TGTATTTGTAAAATACTTCTATCAATAAAATTTCTAATTCCTAAAACCAAAATCCAGTACTAAAATCCAG
ATCGCTGCAAGAATTCAAGCTTGGAGCCAACACTCGAATCCCCACCCGTTGGACCAAACCCGGCTCATTA
AGCGTCGGTTCAGATTTATTTCCTTTATTTAAAAAAAAGGAAAGGGTAAAAAATAGAAAATTGGAAACAG
TTAAAGCCCAAAATTGTAATTTACCGAGAATTGTAAATTTACCTGAAAACCCTACGCTATAGTTTCGACT
ATAAATACCAAACTTAGGACCTCACTTCAGAATCCCCTCGTCGCTGCGTCTCTCTCCCGCAACCTTCGAT
TTTCGTTTATTCGCATCCATCGGAGAGAGAAAACAATCAATAAGCGACCTACTACAAACAAGTAAGTAAG
AGAAAAACCAAAAGAAGAAGAGAAACAACAAGAAGAAGTAATGGAGGACGCCAAAAACATAAAGAAAGGC
CCGGCGCCATTCTATCCTCTAGAGGATGGAACCGCTGGAGAGCAACTGCATAAGGCTATGAAGAGATACG
CCCTGGTTCCTGGAACAATTGCTTTTACAGATGCACATATCGAGGTGAACATCACGTACGCGGAATACTT
CGAAATGTCCGTTCGGTTGGCAGAAGCTATGAAACGATATGGGCTGAATACAAATCACAGAATCGTCGTA
TGCAGTGAAAACTCTCTTCAATTCTTTATGCCGGTGTTGGGCGCGTTATTTATCGGAGTTGCAGTTGCGC
CCGCGAACGACATTTATAATGAACGTGAATTGCTCAACAGTATGAACATTTCGCAGCCTACCGTAGTGTT
TGTTTCCAAAAAGGGGTTGCAAAAAATTTTGAACGTGCAAAAAAAATTACCAATAATCCAGAAAATTATT
ATCATGGATTCTAAAACGGATTACCAGGGATTTCAGTCGATGTACACGTTCGTCACATCTCATCTACCTC
CCGGTTTTAATGAATACGATTTTGTACCAGAGTCCTTTGATCGTGACAAAACAATTGCACTGATAATGAA
TTCCTCTGGATCTACTGGGTTACCTAAGGGTGTGGCCCTTCCGCATAGAACTGCCTGCGTCAGATTCTCG
CATGCCAGAGATCCTATTTTTGGCAATCAAATCATTCCGGATACTGCGATTTTAAGTGTTGTTCCATTCC
ATCACGGTTTTGGAATGTTTACTACACTCGGATATTTGATATGTGGATTTCGAGTCGTCTTAATGTATAG
ATTTGAAGAAGAGCTGTTTTTACGATCCCTTCAGGATTACAAAATTCAAAGTGCGTTGCTAGTACCAACC
CTATTTTCATTCTTCGCCAAAAGCACTCTGATTGACAAATACGATTTATCTAATTTACACGAAATTGCTT
CTGGGGGCGCACCTCTTTCGAAAGAAGTCGGGGAAGCGGTTGCAAAACGCTTCCATCTTCCAGGGATACG
ACAAGGATATGGGCTCACTGAGACTACATCAGCTATTCTGATTACACCCGAGGGGGATGATAAACCGGGC
GCGGTCGGTAAAGTTGTTCCATTTTTTGAAGCGAAGGTTGTGGATCTGGATACCGGGAAAACGCTGGGCG
TTAATCAGAGAGGCGAATTATGTGTCAGAGGACCTATGATTATGTCCGGTTATGTAAACAATCCGGAAGC
GACCAACGCCTTGATTGACAAGGATGGATGGCTACATTCTGGAGACATAGCTTACTGGGACGAGGACGAA
CACTTCTTCATAGTTGACCGCTTGAAGTCTTTAATTAAATACAAAGGATATCAGGTGGCCCCCGCTGAAT
TGGAATCGATATTGTTACAACACCCCAACATCTTCGACGCGGGCGTGGCAGGTCTGCCCGACGATGACGC
CGGTGAACTTCCCGCCGCCGTTGTTGTTTTGGAGCACGGAAAGACGATGACGGAAAAAGAGATCGTGGAT
TACGTCGCCAGTCAAGTAACAACCGCGAAAAAGTTGCGCGGAGGAGTTGTGTTTGTGGACGAAGTACCGA
AAGGTCTTACCGGAAAACTCGACGCAAGAAAAATCAGAGAGATCCTCATAAAGGCCAAGAAGGGCGGAAA
GTCCAAATTGTAAGCTTGATCCCCCGTCGACAGCTAGCTATATCATCAATTTATGTATTACACATAATAT
CGCACTCAGTCTTTCATCTACGGCAATGTACCAGCTGATATAATCAGTTATTGAAATATTTCTGAATTTA
AACTTGCATCAATAAATTTATGTTTTTGCTTGGACTATAATACCTGACTTGTTATTTTATCAATAAATAT
TTAAACTATATTTCTTTCAAGATCGCTACTAGAGGATGCACATGTGACCGAGGGACACGAAGTGATCCGT
TTAAACTATCAGTGTTTGACAGGATATATTGGCGGGTAAACCTAAGAGAAAAGAGCGTTTATTAGAATAA
TCGGATATTTAAAAGGGCGTGAAAAGGTTTATCCGTTCGTCCATTTGTATGTGCCAGCCGCCTTTGCGAC
GCTCACCGGGCTGGTTGCCCTCGCCGCTGGGCTGGCGGCCGTCTATGGCCCTGCAAACGCGCCAGAAACG
CCGTCGAAGCCGTGTGCGAGACACCGCGGCCGCCGGCGTTGTGGATACCTCGCGGAAAACTTGGCCCTCA
CTGACAGATGAGGGGCGGACGTTGACACTTGAGGGGCCGACTCACCCGGCGCGGCGTTGACAGATGAGGG
GCAGGCTCGATTTCGGCCGGCGACGTGGAGCTGGCCAGCCTCGCAAATCGGCGAAAACGCCTGATTTTAC
GCGAGTTTCCCACAGATGATGTGGACAAGCCTGGGGATAAGTGCCCTGCGGTATTGACACTTGAGGGGCG
CGACTACTGACAGATGAGGGGCGCGATCCTTGACACTTGAGGGGCAGAGTGCTGACAGATGAGGGGCGCA
CCTATTGACATTTGAGGGGCTGTCCACAGGCAGAAAATCCAGCATTTGCAAGGGTTTCCGCCCGTTTTTC
GGCCACCGCTAACCTGTCTTTTAACCTGCTTTTAAACCAATATTTATAAACCTTGTTTTTAACCAGGGCT
GCGCCCTGTGCGCGTGACCGCGCACGCCGAAGGGGGGTGCCCCCCCTTCTCGAACCCTCCCGGCCCGCTA
ACGCGGGCCTCCCATCCCCCCAGGGGCTGCGCCCCTCGGCCGCGAACGGCCTCACCCCAAAAATGGCAGC
GCTGGCCAATTCCCGAGTGCGCGGAACCCCTATTTGTTTATTTTTCTAAATACATTCAAATATGTATCCG
CTCATGAGACAATAACCCTGATAAATGCTTCAATAATATTGAAAAAGGAAGAGTATGGCTAAAATGAGAA
TATCACCGGAATTGAAAAAACTGATCGAAAAATACCGCTGCGTAAAAGATACGGAAGGAATGTCTCCTGC
TAAGGTATATAAGCTGGTGGGAGAAAATGAAAACCTATATTTAAAAATGACGGACAGCCGGTATAAAGGG
ACCACCTATGATGTGGAACGGGAAAAGGACATGATGCTATGGCTGGAAGGAAAGCTGCCTGTTCCAAAGG
TCCTGCACTTTGAACGGCATGATGGCTGGAGCAATCTGCTCATGAGTGAGGCCGATGGCGTCCTTTGCTC
GGAAGAGTATGAAGATGAACAAAGCCCTGAAAAGATTATCGAGCTGTATGCGGAGTGCATCAGGCTCTTT
CACTCCATCGACATATCGGATTGTCCCTATACGAATAGCTTAGACAGCCGCTTAGCCGAATTGGATTACT
TACTGAATAACGATCTGGCCGATGTGGATTGCGAAAACTGGGAAGAGGACACTCCATTTAAAGATCCGCG
CGAGCTGTATGATTTTTTAAAGACGGAAAAGCCCGAAGAGGAACTTGTCTTTTCCCACGGCGACCTGGGA
GACAGCAACATCTTTGTGAAAGATGGCAAAGTAAGTGGCTTTATTGATCTTGGGAGAAGCGGCAGGGCGG
ACAAGTGGTATGACATTGCCTTCTGCGTCCGGTCGCTCAGGGAGGATATCGGGGAAGAACAGTATGTCGA
GCTATTTTTTGACTTACTGGGGATCAAGCCTGATTGGGAGAAAATAAAATATTATATTTTACTGGATGAA
TTGTTTTAGCTGTCAGACCAAGTTTACTCATATATACTTTAGATTGATTTAAAACTTCATTTTTAATTTA
AAAGGATCTAGGTGAAGATCCTTTTTGATAATCTCATGACCAAAATCCCTTAACGTGAGTTTTCGTTCCA
CTGAGCGTCAGACCCCGTAGAAAAGATCAAAGGATCTTCTTGAGATCCTTTTTTTCTGCGCGTAATCTGC
TGCTTGCAAACAAAAAAACCACCGCTACCAGCGGTGGTTTGTTTGCCGGATCAAGAGCTACCAACTCTTT
TTCCGAAGGTAACTGGCTTCAGCAGAGCGCAGATACCAAATACTGTTCTTCTAGTGTAGCCGTAGTTAGG
CCACCACTTCAAGAACTCTGTAGCACCGCCTACATACCTCGCTCTGCTAATCCTGTTACCAGTGGCTGCT
GCCAGTGGCGATAAGTCGTGTCTTACCGGGTTGGACTCAAGACGATAGTTACCGGATAAGGCGCAGCGGT
CGGGCTGAACGGGGGGTTCGTGCACACAGCCCAGCTTGGAGCGAACGACCTACACCGAACTGAGATACCT
ACAGCGTGAGCTATGAGAAAGCGCCACGCTTCCCGAAGGGAGAAAGGCGGACAGGTATCCGGTAAGCGGC
AGGGTCGGAACAGGAGAGCGCACGAGGGAGCTTCCAGGGGGAAACGCCTGGTATCTTTATAGTCCTGTCG
GGTTTCGCCACCTCTGACTTGAGCGTCGATTTTTGTGATGCTCGTCAGGGGGGCGGAGCCTATGGAAAAA
CGCCAGCAACGCGGCCTTTTTACGGTTCCTGGCAGATCCTAGATGTGGCGCAACGATGCCGGCGACAAGC
AGGAGCGCACCGACTTCTTCCGCATCAAGTGTTTTGGCTCTCAGGCCGAGGCCCACGGCAAGTATTTGGG
CAAGGGGTCGCTGGTATTCGTGCAGGGCAAGATTCGGAATACCAAGTACGAGAAGGACGGCCAGACGGTC
TACGGGACCGACTTCATTGCCGATAAGGTGGATTATCTGGACACCAAGGCACCAGGCGGGTCAAATCAGG
AATAAGGGCACATTGCCCCGGCGTGAGTCGGGGCAATCCCGCAAGGAGGGTGAATGAATCGGACGTTTGA
CCGGAAGGCATACAGGCAAGAACTGATCGACGCGGGGTTTTCCGCCGAGGATGCCGAAACCATCGCAAGC
CGCACCGTCATGCGTGCGCCCCGCGAAACCTTCCAGTCCGTCGGCTCGATGGTCCAGCAAGCTACGGCCA
AGATCGAGCGCGACAGCGTGCAACTGGCTCCCCCTGCCCTGCCCGCGCCATCGGCCGCCGTGGAGCGTTC
GCGTCGTCTTGAACAGGAGGCGGCAGGTTTGGCGAAGTCGATGACCATCGACACGCGAGGAACTATGACG
ACCAAGAAGCGAAAAACCGCCGGCGAGGACCTGGCAAAACAGGTCAGCGAGGCCAAGCAGGCCGCGTTGC
TGAAACACACGAAGCAGCAGATCAAGGAAATGCAGCTTTCCTTGTTCGATATTGCGCCGTGGCCGGACAC
GATGCGAGCGATGCCAAACGACACGGCCCGCTCTGCCCTGTTCACCACGCGCAACAAGAAAATCCCGCGC
GAGGCGCTGCAAAACAAGGTCATTTTCCACGTCAACAAGGACGTGAAGATCACCTACACCGGCGTCGAGC
TGCGGGCCGACGATGACGAACTGGTGTGGCAGCAGGTGTTGGAGTACGCGAAGCGCACCCCTATCGGCGA
GCCGATCACCTTCACGTTCTACGAGCTTTGCCAGGACCTGGGCTGGTCGATCAATGGCCGGTATTACACG
AAGGCCGAGGAATGCCTGTCGCGCCTACAGGCGACGGCGATGGGCTTCACGTCCGACCGCGTTGGGCACC
TGGAATCGGTGTCGCTGCTGCACCGCTTCCGCGTCCTGGACCGTGGCAAGAAAACGTCCCGTTGCCAGGT
CCTGATCGACGAGGAAATCGTCGTGCTGTTTGCTGGCGACCACTACACGAAATTCATATGGGAGAAGTAC
CGCAAGCTGTCGCCGACGGCCCGACGGATGTTCGACTATTTCAGCTCGCACCGGGAGCCGTACCCGCTCA
AGCTGGAAACCTTCCGCCTCATGTGCGGATCGGATTCCACCCGCGTGAAGAAGTGGCGCGAGCAGGTCGG
CGAAGCCTGCGAAGAGTTGCGAGGCAGCGGCCTGGTGGAACACGCCTGGGTCAATGATGACCTGGTGCAT
TGCAAACGCTAGGGCCTTGTGGGGTCAGTTCCGGCTGGGGGTTCAGCAGCCCCTGCTCGGATCTGTTGGA
CCGGACAGTAGTCATGGTTGATGGGCTGCCTGTATCGAGTGGTGATTTTGTGCCGAGCTGCCGGTCGGGG
AGCTGTTGGCTGGCTGGTGGCAGGATATATTGTGGTGTAAACAAATTGACGCTTAGACAACTTAATAACA
CATTGCGGACGTTTTTAATGTACTGGGGTTGAACACTCT
